Addgene plasmid #160887: pCDF-NtXNtT4aR1AtR2NtB2
Purpose: Expression of N. tabacum Rubisco small subunit (rbcS-T4a), Rubisco chaperone protiens rbcX, raf1, bsd2 and A. thaliana Rubisco chaperone proteins raf2 in E. coli.
Depositing lab: Maureen Hanson. Depositing organization: Cornell University. Publication: Small subunits can determine enzyme kinetics of tobacco Rubisco expressed in Escherichia coli. Lin MT, Stone WD, Chaudhari V, Hanson MR. Nat Plants. 2020 Oct;6(10):1289-1299. doi: 10.1038/s41477-020-00761-5. Epub 2020 Sep 14. PubMed 32929197.
Backbone
  Vector backbone: pCDF-1b
  Vector type: Bacterial Expression
Growth in bacteria
  Bacterial resistance: Spectinomycin, 50 μg/mL
  Growth temperature: 37°C
  Growth strain: DH5alpha
  Copy number: High Copy
Gene/Insert
  Gene/Insert name: PT7-Nt-rbcS-T4a
  Species: A. thaliana (mustard weed); Nicotiana tabacum
  Promoter: rbcS-T4a: T7, chaperones: T10
  Cloning method: Restriction Enzyme; 5′ cloning site Unknown (unknown if destroyed)
Terms and licenses: Academic/Nonprofit Terms; Industry Terms: Not Available to Industry
How to cite: pCDF-NtXNtT4aR1AtR2NtB2 was a gift from Maureen Hanson (Addgene plasmid # 160887 ; http://n2t.net/addgene:160887 ; RRID:Addgene_160887)
