[The description below was written by a language model from this plasmid's Addgene catalogue record and pLannotate feature annotations shown in this document.]
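Description:
pCDF-NtXNtT4aR1AtR2NtB2 is a 7,456-nt bacterial expression plasmid built on the pCDF-1b backbone for co-producing a tobacco Rubisco small subunit with a set of Rubisco assembly chaperones in E. coli. It replicates from the CloDF13 (CDF) origin, which is compatible with other common plasmid origins and so allows it to be maintained alongside additional expression plasmids. Selection is with spectinomycin through the aadA (SmR) gene. A lacI gene with its own promoter supplies the lac repressor.

The payload is a series of same-strand cassettes, in the order implied by the name: rbcX, rbcS-T4a, raf1, raf2 and bsd2. According to the catalogue, all are from Nicotiana tabacum except raf2, which is from Arabidopsis thaliana. The annotation tool labels these reading frames by their nearest database homologues (spinach RBCS, Arabidopsis RBCX2, RAF1 and BSD2), and these labels reflect similarity rather than true origin. The frame in the raf2 position is annotated as an Arabidopsis "ATP1/PDL1" fragment, which presumably corresponds to raf2. Each gene is preceded by a T7 promoter. Four of these are followed by an annotated lac operator, giving IPTG-inducible expression in hosts that supply T7 RNA polymerase. No operator is annotated after the promoter upstream of rbcS. T7 gene 10 ribosome binding sites are annotated for most cassettes, and three T7 terminators are present. The catalogue lists the chaperone promoter as "T10", but the feature table shows only T7 promoters. The short TcR, T7-tag, SET1 and S-Tag fragments appear to be residual vector sequence rather than functional parts.

The record does not include the Rubisco large subunit. The plasmid therefore provides the small subunit and assembly factors for reconstituting tobacco Rubisco in E. coli, for example to study how small-subunit isoforms affect enzyme kinetics.
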