Features (pLannotate 1.2.2; 39 found; start..end, strand, type, name):
      1..369     +  CDS            RBCS1: RBS1_SPIOL - Also known as RBCS. Experimental evidence at protein level: Swiss-Prot protein existence level 1. RuBisCO catalyzes two reactions: the carboxylation of D- ribulose 1,5-bisphosphate, the primary event in carbon dioxide fixation, as well as the oxidative fragmentation of the pentose substrate. Both reactions occur simultaneously and in competition at the same active site. Although the small subunit is not catalytic it is essential for maximal activity. From Spinacia oleracea (Spinach).
    455..473     +  promoter       T7 promoter: promoter for bacteriophage T7 RNA polymerase
    474..498     +  protein_bind   lac operator: The lac repressor binds to the lac operator to inhibit transcription in E. coli. This inhibition can be relieved by adding lactose or isopropyl-β-D-thiogalactopyranoside (IPTG). lac repressor encoded by lacI
    544..1719    +  CDS            RAF1.1 (fragment): RAF1_ARATH - Experimental evidence at protein level: Swiss-Prot protein existence level 1. Required for assembly or stability of RuBisCO. Acts at a postchaperonin step to fold and/or assemble the large subunit (rbcL) into RuBisCO. RAF1 binds first to a rbcL dimer (rbcL(2)), leading to a rbcL(8)-RAF1(4) complex formation. In the next step, RBCS displaces RAF1, thus resulting in holoenzyme formation. From Arabidopsis thaliana (Mouse-ear cress).
   1754..1829    -  CDS            TcR (fragment): tetracycline efflux protein; tet; confers resistance to tetracycline
   1851..1869    +  promoter       T7 promoter: promoter for bacteriophage T7 RNA polymerase
   1870..1894    +  protein_bind   lac operator: The lac repressor binds to the lac operator to inhibit transcription in E. coli. This inhibition can be relieved by adding lactose or isopropyl-β-D-thiogalactopyranoside (IPTG). lac repressor encoded by lacI
   1909..1931    +  RBS            RBS: efficient ribosome binding site from bacteriophage T7 gene 10 (Olins and Rangwala, 1989)
   1945..2454    +  CDS            ATP1 (fragment): ATP1_ARATH - Also known as PDL1 From Arabidopsis thaliana (Mouse-ear cress).
   2458..2487    +  CDS            T7 tag (gene 10 leader) (fragment): leader peptide from bacteriophage T7 gene 10 promotes efficient translation in E. coli
   2498..2547    +  CDS            SET1 (fragment): solubility-enhancement tag derived from T7 phage gene 10B
   2555..2602    +  terminator     T7 terminator: transcription terminator for bacteriophage T7 RNA polymerase
   2625..2665    -  CDS            TcR (fragment): tetracycline efflux protein; tet; confers resistance to tetracycline
   2671..2747    -  CDS            TcR (fragment): tetracycline efflux protein; tet; confers resistance to tetracycline
   2769..2787    +  promoter       T7 promoter: promoter for bacteriophage T7 RNA polymerase
   2788..2812    +  protein_bind   lac operator: The lac repressor binds to the lac operator to inhibit transcription in E. coli. This inhibition can be relieved by adding lactose or isopropyl-β-D-thiogalactopyranoside (IPTG). lac repressor encoded by lacI
   2827..2849    +  RBS            RBS: efficient ribosome binding site from bacteriophage T7 gene 10 (Olins and Rangwala, 1989)
   2863..3099    +  CDS            BSD2 (fragment): BSD2_ARATH - Experimental evidence at protein level: Swiss-Prot protein existence level 1. Chloroplast chaperone required for RuBisCo biogenesis and translational regulation of the RuBisCo large subunit (RbcL) (PubMed:29217567). Stabilizes an end-state assembly intermediate of eight RbcL subunits until the small subunits (RBCSs) become available to produce a complete stable RuBisCo complex containing eight small and eight large subunits (PubMed:29217567). From Arabidopsis thaliana (Mouse-ear cress).
   3102..3132    +  CDS            T7 tag (gene 10 leader) (fragment): leader peptide from bacteriophage T7 gene 10 promotes efficient translation in E. coli
   3143..3192    +  CDS            SET1 (fragment): solubility-enhancement tag derived from T7 phage gene 10B
   3200..3247    +  terminator     T7 terminator: transcription terminator for bacteriophage T7 RNA polymerase
   3270..3310    -  CDS            TcR (fragment): tetracycline efflux protein; tet; confers resistance to tetracycline
   3407..3448    +  CDS            S-Tag (fragment): affinity and epitope tag derived from pancreatic ribonuclease A
   3478..3495    +  CDS            SET1 (fragment): solubility-enhancement tag derived from T7 phage gene 10B
   3503..3550    +  terminator     T7 terminator: transcription terminator for bacteriophage T7 RNA polymerase
   3721..4512    -  CDS            SmR: aminoglycoside adenylyltransferase (Murphy, 1985); aadA; confers resistance to spectinomycin and streptomycin
   4513..4604    -  promoter       AmpR promoter: bla
   4652..5390    -  rep_origin     CloDF13 ori: Plasmids containing the CloDF13 (CDF) origin of replication can be propagated in E. coli cells that contain additional plasmids with compatible origins.
   5487..5551    -  CDS            TcR (fragment): tetracycline efflux protein; tet; confers resistance to tetracycline
   5566..5587    -  protein_bind   CAP binding site: CAP binding activates transcription in the presence of cAMP. E. coli catabolite activator protein
   5600..6682    -  CDS            lacI: lac repressor; lacI; The lac repressor binds to the lac operator to inhibit transcription in E. coli. This inhibition can be relieved by adding lactose or isopropyl-β-D-thiogalactopyranoside (IPTG).
   6683..6760    -  promoter       lacI promoter: lacI
   6768..6803    -  CDS            TcR (fragment): tetracycline efflux protein; tet; confers resistance to tetracycline
   6806..6824    +  promoter       T7 promoter: promoter for bacteriophage T7 RNA polymerase
   6825..6849    +  protein_bind   lac operator: The lac repressor binds to the lac operator to inhibit transcription in E. coli. This inhibition can be relieved by adding lactose or isopropyl-β-D-thiogalactopyranoside (IPTG). lac repressor encoded by lacI
   6864..6886    +  RBS            RBS: efficient ribosome binding site from bacteriophage T7 gene 10 (Olins and Rangwala, 1989)
   6938..7339    +  CDS            RBCX2 (fragment): RBCX2_ARATH - Experimental evidence at protein level: Swiss-Prot protein existence level 1. Chaperone involved in RuBisCO assembly process. From Arabidopsis thaliana (Mouse-ear cress).
   7377..7395    +  promoter       T7 promoter: promoter for bacteriophage T7 RNA polymerase
   7427..7449    +  RBS            RBS: efficient ribosome binding site from bacteriophage T7 gene 10 (Olins and Rangwala, 1989)
>Addgene plasmid #160887 | pCDF-NtXNtT4aR1AtR2NtB2 | addgene full sequence | sequence record 318851 | Addgene NGS Result
ATGCAGGTGTGGCCACCAATTAACAAGAAGAAGTACGAGACACTCTCATACCTTCCTGATTTGAGCGAGG
AGCAATTGCTTAGGGAAGTTGAATACCTTTTGAAAAATGGATGGGTTCCTTGCTTGGAATTCGAGACTGA
GCACGGATTCGTCTACCGTGAGAATAACAAGTCACCAGGTTACTACGATGGAAGGTACTGGACCATGAGG
AAGTTGCCCATGTTCGGGTGCACTGATGCCACTCAGGTCTTGGCTGAGGTCGAGGAGGCAAAGAAGGCTT
ACCCACAAGCCTGGATCAGAATCATTGGATTCGACAACGTCCGTCAAGTGCAATGCATCAGTTTCATCGC
CTACAAGCCCGCAGGCTACTAATACTTGGCGCGCCCAGTGCGGCCGCATAATGCTTAAGTCGAACAGAAA
GTAATCGTATTGTACACGGCCGCATAATCGAAATTAATACGACTCACTATAGGGGAATTGTGAGCGGATA
ACAATTCCCCATCTTAGTATATTAGTTAAGTATAAGAAGGAGATATACATATGCAACAACTTTATCAGCC
TTTTAGACCTCCTCCTCCACCTCTCCCACCCAAATTCCGCAATCTTGACACAAATGCAAAGCTCGAAGTT
CTATCTAATCGCCTTGGTCTTTGGTATGAATATGCTCCTTTGATACCTTATTTAACAAGTGAAGGGTTTA
CTCCTTCAACTCTTGAGGAAATCACTGGCCTTACTGGAGTTGAACAGAATCGGTTGGTTGTTGCTGCCCA
AGTTCGTGATACTCTTGTTGAGTCTGCTGCTTTAGATGAAGAAACGTTGTCGTATTTTGAATCTGGAGGT
GCTGAATTATTATATGAAATTCGTTTGCTTAGTGCTAGGCAACGAACTGATGCAGCAACATTTTTAGTGA
AGAATGGGTTTGATGCAAAACAAGCTCAAGATTTAGCTAGAGCAATTAAAGATTATCCGCGTAGACGTGT
GGATTATGGTTGGGACAAGTTTAATGGTGATTCTCCTGGTGATTGTTTAGCTTTTATGTACTTTAGATTA
GCTCAAGAATATGCTGCGGCAGCTTCTGAGGATTTGAGGAGGTCGTCAATGGAGAAGGCATTAGAAGTTG
TTGAGTCTGAAAGTGCGAGGAATTTGCTTGTGATGGAGCTAGAAGGACGTGAGGTTGCTAAGGAGAGTGT
ACTTGATGATGGGGTGACAGTGCCTTTGGTGAGAATGAAGTTAGGGGAGGTAGCTGAGTCTACGATTGTA
GTCGTTTTGCCTGTTTGTAAGGCGGAGGGAAGGGACGTGGAGGTGGAGGCGGCGCCGTGGGAATGTGGTG
GCGTAGGGGATTTTGGTATAGTGGAGGCGGAGAAGGATTGGAGGAGATGGGTTGTTTTGCCCGGATGGCA
ACCTATCGCGGGGTTAGAGAGAGGTGGAGTTGCAGTGTCGTTCAAGAGCGGGAACTTTTTGCCGTGGAGG
GAGAAGAGTAAGTACAAGCAAGAGCCGGTTTTGGTAGTGGCGGATAGGGGAAGGACAGAAGTGGCGTCGG
AGGACGGGTTTTACTTGGTGGTTGATGGTGGAGACGGGAGCAATGAGGAGGGATTGAAAGTGGAAAGAGG
GTCAACATTGAAGAAAAGAGGGGTTGAACAGAGCTTAGGAATTGTGCTTATAGTAGTTAGGCCACCAAGG
TGGGAAGATGAAGAACAATTAGGTGAAGAAGATTGGGATTAAAGACCAAGAAGCTTAGCTTTCTAGACTG
CAGGTCGGCGATATAGGCGCCAGCAACCGCACCTGTGGCGCCGGTGATGCCGGCCACGATGCGTCCGGCG
TAGAGGATCGAGATCTCGATCCCGCGAAATTAATACGACTCACTATAGGGGAATTGTGAGCGGATAACAA
TTCCCCTCTAGAAATAATTTTGTTTAACTTTAAGAAGGAGATATACATATGATGTCTAATCTGGCGCAGG
ATTTTCTTGGTGACTTCGGAGCTCGTGACCCTTACCCGGAGGAGATAGCGAGTCAATTCGGAGATAAAGT
GTTGGGATGCCAAAGCACTGAGCACAAGATTTTGATACCAAACGCATCTGTTTTGTCTCTCTCCCAGCTT
CAGTGTTCCCCTGTTTCGTCTTCACAGCCTCCTTTGTCCGGCGATGATGCCAGAACTCTCCTCCACAAGG
TTTTGGGATGGAGTATAGTGGATAATGAAGCGGGTGGTCTGAAAATAAGGTGTATGTGGAAAGTGAGGGA
TTTTGGGTGCGGTGTTGAACTCATAAACAGGATCCATAAGGTTGCTGAAGCTTCTGGTCATTACCCTTCT
CTTCACTTGGAAAGTCCTACCCAAGTTCGAGCTGAACTATTTACCTCTTCTATCGGAGGGTTGAGCATGA
ATGATTTCATAATGGCGGCTAAAATAGATGATATCAAGACTTCTGATCTTTCCCCTAGGAAAAGAGCTTG
GGCGTGAGCTAGCATGACTGGTGGACAGCAAATGGGTCGCGGATCCGGCTGCTAACAAAGCCCGAAAGGA
AGCTGAGTTGGCTGCTGCCACCGCTGAGCAATAACTAGCATAACCCCTTGGGGCCTCTAAACGGGTCTTG
AGGGGTTTTTTGCTGAAAGGAGGAACTATATCCGGATATCCCGCAAGAGGCCCGGCAGTACCGGCATAAC
CAAGCACTAGTGTCGGCGATATAGGCGCCAGCAACCGCACCTGTGGCGCCGGTGATGCCGGCCACGATGC
GTCCGGCGTAGAGGATCGAGATCTCGATCCCGCGAAATTAATACGACTCACTATAGGGGAATTGTGAGCG
GATAACAATTCCCCTCTAGAAATAATTTTGTTTAACTTTAAGAAGGAGATATACATATGATGGCCACTGA
CAGTGATAAAGACACGAAAGTAAGGAGCATAGTCTGTCAAAATTGTGATGGAAATGGTGCAGTGTCGTGC
TCACAGTGCAAAGGCTCTGGGGTTAACTCTGTAGATCATTTCAACGGGCGGTTCAAAGCTGGTGGACTAT
GTTGGTTGTGCAGAGGTAAAAAAGATGTGTTATGTGGTGACTGCAATGGTGCTGGATTTCTTGGTGGATT
TATGAGTACGTTCGATGAGTAGGCTAGCATGACTGGTGGACAGCAAATGGGTCGCAGATCCGGCTGCTAA
CAAAGCCCGAAAGGAAGCTGAGTTGGCTGCTGCCACCGCTGAGCAATAACTAGCATAACCCCTTGGGGCC
TCTAAACGGGTCTTGAGGGGTTTTTTGCTGAAAGGAGGAACTATATCCGGATATCCCGCAAGAGGCCCGG
CAGTACCGGCATAACCAAGCGGTACCAGCGGTCAATTGTAGTGGAGGTGCTAGCGCATGCGGAATTGGAT
ATCGGCCGGCCACGCGATCGCTGACGTCGGTACCCTCGAGTCTGGTAAAGAAACCGCTGCTGCGAAATTT
GAACGCCAGCACATGGACTCGTCTACTAGCGCAGCTTAATTAACCTAGGCTGCTGCCACCGCTGAGCAAT
AACTAGCATAACCCCTTGGGGCCTCTAAACGGGTCTTGAGGGGTTTTTTGCTGAAACCTCAGGCATTTGA
GAAGCACACGGTCACACTGCTTCCGGTAGTCAATAAACCGGTAAACCAGCAATAGACATAAGCGGCTATT
TAACGACCCTGCCCTGAACCGACGACCGGGTCATCGTGGCCGGATCTTGCGGCCCCTCGGCTTGAACGAA
TTGTTAGACATTATTTGCCGACTACCTTGGTGATCTCGCCTTTCACGTAGTGGACAAATTCTTCCAACTG
ATCTGCGCGCGAGGCCAAGCGATCTTCTTCTTGTCCAAGATAAGCCTGTCTAGCTTCAAGTATGACGGGC
TGATACTGGGCCGGCAGGCGCTCCATTGCCCAGTCGGCAGCGACATCCTTCGGCGCGATTTTGCCGGTTA
CTGCGCTGTACCAAATGCGGGACAACGTAAGCACTACATTTCGCTCATCGCCAGCCCAGTCGGGCGGCGA
GTTCCATAGCGTTAAGGTTTCATTTAGCGCCTCAAATAGATCCTGTTCAGGAACCGGATCAAAGAGTTCC
TCCGCCGCTGGACCTACCAAGGCAACGCTATGTTCTCTTGCTTTTGTCAGCAAGATAGCCAGATCAATGT
CGATCGTGGCTGGCTCGAAGATACCTGCAAGAATGTCATTGCGCTGCCATTCTCCAAATTGCAGTTCGCG
CTTAGCTGGATAACGCCACGGAATGATGTCGTCGTGCACAACAATGGTGACTTCTACAGCGCGGAGAATC
TCGCTCTCTCCAGGGGAAGCCGAAGTTTCCAAAAGGTCGTTGATCAAAGCTCGCCGCGTTGTTTCATCAA
GCCTTACGGTCACCGTAACCAGCAAATCAATATCACTGTGTGGCTTCAGGCCGCCATCCACTGCGGAGCC
GTACAAATGTACGGCCAGCAACGTCGGTTCGAGATGGCGCTCGATGACGCCAACTACCTCTGATAGTTGA
GTCGATACTTCGGCGATCACCGCTTCCCTCATACTCTTCCTTTTTCAATATTATTGAAGCATTTATCAGG
GTTATTGTCTCATGAGCGGATACATATTTGAATGTATTTAGAAAAATAAACAAATAGCTAGCTCACTCGG
TCGCTACGCTCCGGGCGTGAGACTGCGGCGGGCGCTGCGGACACATACAAAGTTACCCACAGATTCCGTG
GATAAGCAGGGGACTAACATGTGAGGCAAAACAGCAGGGCCGCGCCGGTGGCGTTTTTCCATAGGCTCCG
CCCTCCTGCCAGAGTTCACATAAACAGACGCTTTTCCGGTGCATCTGTGGGAGCCGTGAGGCTCAACCAT
GAATCTGACAGTACGGGCGAAACCCGACAGGACTTAAAGATCCCCACCGTTTCCGGCGGGTCGCTCCCTC
TTGCGCTCTCCTGTTCCGACCCTGCCGTTTACCGGATACCTGTTCCGCCTTTCTCCCTTACGGGAAGTGT
GGCGCTTTCTCATAGCTCACACACTGGTATCTCGGCTCGGTGTAGGTCGTTCGCTCCAAGCTGGGCTGTA
AGCAAGAACTCCCCGTTCAGCCCGACTGCTGCGCCTTATCCGGTAACTGTTCACTTGAGTCCAACCCGGA
AAAGCACGGTAAAACGCCACTGGCAGCAGCCATTGGTAACTGGGAGTTCGCAGAGGATTTGTTTAGCTAA
ACACGCGGTTGCTCTTGAAGTGTGCGCCAAAGTCCGGCTACACTGGAAGGACAGATTTGGTTGCTGTGCT
CTGCGAAAGCCAGTTACCACGGTTAAGCAGTTCCCCAACTGACTTAACCTTCGATCAAACCACCTCCCCA
GGTGGTTTTTTCGTTTACAGGGCAAAAGATTACGCGCAGAAAAAAAGGATCTCAAGAAGATCCTTTGATC
TTTTCTACTGAACCGCTCTAGATTTCAGTGCAATTTATCTCTTCAAATGTAGCACCTGAAGTCAGCCCCA
TACGATATAAGTTGTAATTCTCATGTTAGTCATGCCCCGCGCCCACCGGAAGGAGCTGACTGGGTTGAAG
GCTCTCAAGGGCATCGGTCGAGATCCCGGTGCCTAATGAGTGAGCTAACTTACATTAATTGCGTTGCGCT
CACTGCCCGCTTTCCAGTCGGGAAACCTGTCGTGCCAGCTGCATTAATGAATCGGCCAACGCGCGGGGAG
AGGCGGTTTGCGTATTGGGCGCCAGGGTGGTTTTTCTTTTCACCAGTGAGACGGGCAACAGCTGATTGCC
CTTCACCGCCTGGCCCTGAGAGAGTTGCAGCAAGCGGTCCACGCTGGTTTGCCCCAGCAGGCGAAAATCC
TGTTTGATGGTGGTTAACGGCGGGATATAACATGAGCTGTCTTCGGTATCGTCGTATCCCACTACCGAGA
TGTCCGCACCAACGCGCAGCCCGGACTCGGTAATGGCGCGCATTGCGCCCAGCGCCATCTGATCGTTGGC
AACCAGCATCGCAGTGGGAACGATGCCCTCATTCAGCATTTGCATGGTTTGTTGAAAACCGGACATGGCA
CTCCAGTCGCCTTCCCGTTCCGCTATCGGCTGAATTTGATTGCGAGTGAGATATTTATGCCAGCCAGCCA
GACGCAGACGCGCCGAGACAGAACTTAATGGGCCCGCTAACAGCGCGATTTGCTGGTGACCCAATGCGAC
CAGATGCTCCACGCCCAGTCGCGTACCGTCTTCATGGGAGAAAATAATACTGTTGATGGGTGTCTGGTCA
GAGACATCAAGAAATAACGCCGGAACATTAGTGCAGGCAGCTTCCACAGCAATGGCATCCTGGTCATCCA
GCGGATAGTTAATGATCAGCCCACTGACGCGTTGCGCGAGAAGATTGTGCACCGCCGCTTTACAGGCTTC
GACGCCGCTTCGTTCTACCATCGACACCACCACGCTGGCACCCAGTTGATCGGCGCGAGATTTAATCGCC
GCGACAATTTGCGACGGCGCGTGCAGGGCCAGACTGGAGGTGGCAACGCCAATCAGCAACGACTGTTTGC
CCGCCAGTTGTTGTGCCACGCGGTTGGGAATGTAATTCAGCTCCGCCATCGCCGCTTCCACTTTTTCCCG
CGTTTTCGCAGAAACGTGGCTGGCCTGGTTCACCACGCGGGAAACGGTCTGATAAGAGACACCGGCATAC
TCTGCGACATCGTATAACGTTACTGGTTTCACATTCACCACCCTGAATTGACTCTCTTCCGGGCGCTATC
ATGCCATACCGCGAAAGGTTTTGCGCCATTCGATGGTGTCCGGGATCTCGACGCTCTCCCTTATGCGACT
CCTGCATTAGGAAATTAATACGACTCACTATAGGGGAATTGTGAGCGGATAACAATTCCCCTGTAGAAAT
AATTTTGTTTAACTTTAATAAGGAGATATACCATGGCAAAAGCATTTAAGGGTAATTACAAGAATTTAAA
GAAGGAGAAAAAGAGTAGGAGGAATCTTGTGGTTGTCAGTGATTTAGGTGGACAGTATGAATATGGCTTT
GATGATATCAAAACGCAAATTCTTAACTACTTCACATTTAAAGCAGTGAGGACTATTTTGAACCAGCTTA
ATGAAATGGACTCTCCACAATATCAATGGTTCAATGATTATGTTACAGTAAATAAGCTTAGGGATGGGAA
GCGTTTTATTCGCAACCTTGCTAAGGAGAAGCAAGAACTCGCTGAAAAAGTGATGGTAACACGGCTCAGT
CTGTATGCGAAATGGATAAAAAAATGTGATCACGAGGAGATCTACAACCGAATATCTGATCAGAATGTGG
AAGTGATGCGTGAGCGGCTCATGGAAACTGTGATTTGGCCATCAGATGACACGAACTCGGAGAGAGTTGG
GTGAGGCGCGCGGATAACAATTGCCATAATACGACTCACTATAGGGAGACCACAACGGTTTCCCTCTAGA
AATAATTTTGTTTAACTTTAAGAAGGAGATATACAT
